>Addgene plasmid #176806 | pEE049 | addgene full sequence | sequence record 349627 | Addgene NGS Result
CCCGTCTACCGTGAAAAAAGCACTGGCGGTTCTGAATGGCGCATCTCACCTGACGTTCACCTCCTATGAC
GAACGTGCGGCGCGCTACGGTGTTGCGTTCGCGAAACGCTTCGCTGACGGTGACACCCGTTATACTCCAT
TCCTGTGTGGCGCTGAACACACAGCTTACGCAACTTCATCTCGTTTCACGGAATACAGTAGCAATTGCCC
GTATCTCGAGCACCACCACCACCACCACTGAGATCCGGCTGCTAACAAAGCCCGAAAGGAAGCTGAGTTG
GCTGCTGCCACCGCTGAGCAATAACTAGCATAACCCCTTGGGGCCTCTAAACGGGTCTTGAGGGGTTTTT
TGCTGAAAGGAGGAACTATATCCGGATTGGCGAATGGG
[124 nt withheld, positions 389-512]
C
[91 nt withheld, positions 514-604]
A
[49 nt withheld, positions 606-654]
CCTTTGACGTTGGAGTCCACGTTCTTT
[37 nt withheld, positions 682-718]
ACCCTATCTCGGTCTATTCTTTTGATTTATAAGGGATTTTGCCGATTTCGGCCTATTGGTTAAAAAATGA
GCTGATTTAACAAAAATTTAACGCGAATTTTAACAAAATATTAACGCTTACAATTTAGGTGGCACTTTTC
GGGGAAATGTGCGCGGAACCCCTATTTGTTTATTTTTCTAAATACATTCAAATATGTATCCGCTCATGAG
ACAATAACCCTGATAAATGCTTCAATAATATTGAAAAAGGAAGAGTATGAGTATTCAACATTTCCGTGTC
GCCCTTATTCCCTTTTTTGCGGCATTTTGCCTTCCTGTTTTTGCTCACCCAGAAACGCTGGTGAAAGTAA
AAGATGCTGAAGATCAGTTGGGTGCACGAGTGGGTTACATCGAACTGGATCTCAACAGCGGTAAGATCCT
TGAGAGTTTTCGCCCCGAAGAACGTTTTCCAATGATGAGCACTTTTAAAGTTCTGCTATGTGGCGCGGTA
TTATCCCGTATTGACGCCGGGCAAGAGCAACTCGGTCGCCGCATACACTATTCTCAGAATGACTTGGTTG
AGTACTCACCAGTCACAGAAAAGCATCTTACGGATGGCATGACAGTAAGAGAATTATGCAGTGCTGCCAT
AACCATGAGTGATAACACTGCGGCCAACTTACTTCTGACAACGATCGGAGGACCGAAGGAGCTAACCGCT
TTTTTGCACAACATGGGGGATCATGTAACTCGCCTTGATCGTTGGGAACCGGAGCTGAATGAAGCCATAC
CAAACGACGAGCGTGACACCACGATGCCTGCAGCAATGGCAACAACGTTGCGCAAACTATTAACTGGCGA
ACTACTTACTCTAGCTTCCCGGCAACAATTAATAGACTGGATGGAGGCGGATAAAGTTGCAGGACCACTT
CTGCGCTCGGCCCTTCCGGCTGGCTGGTTTATTGCTGATAAATCTGGAGCCGGTGAGCGTGGGTCTCGCG
GTATCATTGCAGCACTGGGGCCAGATGGTAAGCCCTCCCGTATCGTAGTTATCTACACGACGGGGAGTCA
GGCAACTATGGATGAACGAAATAGACAGATCGCTGAGATAGGTGCCTCACTGATTAAGCATTGGTAACTG
TCAGACCAAGTTTACTCATATATACTTTAGATTGATTTAAAACTTCATTTTTAATTTAAAAGGATCTAGG
TGAAGATCCTTTTTGATAATCTCATGACCAAAATCCCTTAACGTGAGTTTTCGTTCCACTGAGCGTCAGA
CCCCGTAGAAAAGATCAAAGGATCTTCTTGAGATCCTTTTTTTCTGCGCGTAATCTGCTGCTTGCAAACA
AAAAAACCACCGCTACCAGCGGTGGTTTGTTTGCCGGATCAAGAGCTACCAACTCTTTTTCCGAAGGTAA
CTGGCTTCAGCAGAGCGCAGATACCAAATACTGTCCTTCTAGTGTAGCCGTAGTTAGGCCACCACTTCAA
GAACTCTGTAGCACCGCCTACATACCTCGCTCTGCTAATCCTGTTACCAGTGGCTGCTGCCAGTGGCGAT
AAGTCGTGTCTTACCGGGTTGGACTCAAGACGATAGTTACCGGATAAGGCGCAGCGGTCGGGCTGAACGG
GGGGTTCGTGCACACAGCCCAGCTTGGAGCGAACGACCTACACCGAACTGAGATACCTACAGCGTGAGCT
ATGAGAAAGCGCCACGCTTCCCGAAGGGAGAAAGGCGGACAGGTATCCGGTAAGCGGCAGGGTCGGAACA
GGAGAGCGCACGAGGGAGCTTCCAGGGGGAAACGCCTGGTATCTTTATAGTCCTGTCGGGTTTCGCCACC
TCTGACTTGAGCGTCGATTTTTGTGATGCTCGTCAGGGGGGCGGAGCCTATGGAAAAACGCCAGCAACGC
GGCCTTTTTACGGTTCCTGGCCTTTTGCTGGCCTTTTGCTCACATGTTCTTTCCTGCGTTATCCCCTGAT
TCTGTGGATAACCGTATTACCGCCTTTGAGTGAGCTGATACCGCTCGCCGCAGCCGAACGACCGAGCGCA
GCGAGTCAGTGAGCGAGGAAGCGGAAGAGCGCCTGATGCGGTATTTTCTCCTTACGCATCTGTGCGGTAT
TTCACACCGCAATGGTGCACTCTCAGTACAATCTGCTCTGATGCCGCATAGTTAAGCCAGTATACACTCC
GCTATCGCTACGTGACTGGGTCATGGCTGCGCCCCGACACCCGCCAACACCCGCTGACGCGCCCTGACGG
GCTTGTCTGCTCCCGGCATCCGCTTACAGACAAGCTGTGACCGTCTCCGGGAGCTGCATGTGTCAGAGGT
TTTCACCGTCATCACCGAAACGCGCGAGGCAGCTGCGGTAAAGCTCATCAGCGTGGTCGTGAAGCGATTC
ACAGATGTCTGCCTGTTCATCCGCGTCCAGCTCGTTGAGTTTCTCCAGAAGCGTTAATGTCTGGCTTCTG
ATAAAGCGGGCCATGTTAAGGGCGGTTTTTTCCTGTTTGGTCACTGATGCCTCCGTGTAAGGGGGATTTC
TGTTCATGGGGGTAATGATACCGATGAAACGAGAGAGGATGCTCACGATACGGGTTACTGATGATGAACA
TGCCCGGTTACTGGAACGTTGTGAGGGTAAACAACTGGCGGTATGGATGCGGCGGGACCAGAGAAAAATC
ACTCAGGGTCAATGCCAGCGCTTCGTTAATACAGATGTAGGTGTTCCACAGGGTAGCCAGCAGCATCCTG
CGATGCAGATCCGGAACATAATGGTGCAGGGCGCTGACTTCCGCGTTTCCAGACTTTACGAAACACGGAA
ACCGAAGACCATTCATGTTGTTGCTCAGGTCGCAGACGTTTTGCAGCAGCAGTCGCTTCACGTTCGCTCG
CGTATCGGTGATTCATTCTGCTAACCAGTAAGGCAACCCCGCCAGCCTAGCCGGGTCCTCAACGACAGGA
GCACGATCATGCGCACCCGTGGGGCCGCCATGCCGGCGATAATGGCCTGCTTCTCGCCGAAACGTTTGGT
GGCGGGACCAGTGACGAAGGCTTGAGCGAGGGCGTGCAAGATTCCGAATACCGCAAGCGACAGGCCGATC
ATCGTCGCGCTCCAGCGAAAGCGGTCCTCGCCGAAAATGACCCAGAGCGCTGCCGGCACCTGTCCTACGA
GTTGCATGATAAAGAAGACAGTCATAAGTGCGGCGACGATAGTCATGCCCCGCGCCCACCGGAAGGAGCT
GACTGGGTTGAAGGCTCTCAAGGGCATCGGTCGAGATCCCGGTGCCTAATGAGTGAGCTAACTTACATTA
ATTGCGTTGCGCTCACTGCCCGCTTTCCAGTCGGGAAACCTGTCGTGCCAGCTGCATTAATGAATCGGCC
AACGCGCGGGGAGAGGCGGTTTGCGTATTGGGCGCCAGGGTGGTTTTTCTTTTCACCAGTGAGACGGGCA
ACAGCTGATTGCCCTTCACCGCCTGGCCCTGAGAGAGTTGCAGCAAGCGGTCCACGCTGGTTTGCCCCAG
CAGGCGAAAATCCTGTTTGATGGTGGTTAACGGCGGGATATAACATGAGCTGTCTTCGGTATCGTCGTAT
CCCACTACCGAGATATCCGCACCAACGCGCAGCCCGGACTCGGTAATGGCGCGCATTGCGCCCAGCGCCA
TCTGATCGTTGGCAACCAGCATCGCAGTGGGAACGATGCCCTCATTCAGCATTTGCATGGTTTGTTGAAA
ACCGGACATGGCACTCCAGTCGCCTTCCCGTTCCGCTATCGGCTGAATTTGATTGCGAGTGAGATATTTA
TGCCAGCCAGCCAGACGCAGACGCGCCGAGACAGAACTTAATGGGCCCGCTAACAGCGCGATTTGCTGGT
GACCCAATGCGACCAGATGCTCCACGCCCAGTCGCGTACCGTCTTCATGGGAGAAAATAATACTGTTGAT
GGGTGTCTGGTCAGAGACATCAAGAAATAACGCCGGAACATTAGTGCAGGCAGCTTCCACAGCAATGGCA
TCCTGGTCATCCAGCGGATAGTTAATGATCAGCCCACTGACGCGTTGCGCGAGAAGATTGTGCACCGCCG
CTTTACAGGCTTCGACGCCGCTTCGTTCTACCATCGACACCACCACGCTGGCACCCAGTTGATCGGCGCG
AGATTTAATCGCCGCGACAATTTGCGACGGCGCGTGCAGGGCCAGACTGGAGGTGGCAACGCCAATCAGC
AACGACTGTTTGCCCGCCAGTTGTTGTGCCACGCGGTTGGGAATGTAATTCAGCTCCGCCATCGCCGCTT
CCACTTTTTCCCGCGTTTTCGCAGAAACGTGGCTGGCCTGGTTCACCACGCGGGAAACGGTCTGATAAGA
GACACCGGCATACTCTGCGACATCGTATAACGTTACTGGTTTCACATTCACCACCCTGAATTGACTCTCT
TCCGGGCGCTATCATGCCATACCGCGAAAGGTTTTGCGCCATTCGATGGTGTCCGGGATCTCGACGCTCT
CCCTTATGCGACTCCTGCATTAGGAAGCAGCCCAGTAGTAGGTTGAGGCCGTTGAGCACCGCCGCCGCAA
GGAATGGTGCATGCAAGGAGATGGCGCCCAACAGTCCCCCGGCCACGGGGCCTGCCACCATACCCACGCC
GAAACAAGCGCTCATGAGCCCGAAGTGGCGAGCCCGATCTTCCCCATCGGTGATGTCGGCGATATAGGCG
CCAGCAACCGCACCTGTGGCGCCGGTGATGCCGGCCACGATGCGTCCGGCGTAGAGGATCGAGATCTCGA
TCCCGCGAAATTAATACGACTCACTATAGGGGAATTGTGAGCGGATAACAATTCCCCTCTAGAAATAATT
TTGTTTAACTTTAAGAAGGAGATATACATATGGTGGAAATCGGCCCAGCACCGACCTCCACCTCGCTGAA
CAGTGACGGCTCCTTCGCTGTGTCATCTGCGTCTGTGAGCTCGTCTGCATGCGGCTCCGGTTGCGCTGGT
GGTACTGTATACTACCCGAACACTGCTGGCAGCTACGGTGTGATCGCGGTTTGTCCGGGCTTCACCAATA
CCTCCAGTGCCATCTCCTGGTTTGCACGTCGCATGGCTACTCACGGTTTCGTCACTATCGCAATGAACAC
CAACTCCCGTTATGACTTTCCAGCAAGTCGCGCTACCCAGCTGCGTGCGGTTCTGAATTACCTGGTGAAC
AGCTCTAGCAGCACGATTCGTTCCCGTATCCGCTCCGCAGATCGTGGTGTGTCTGGTTATTCCATGGGCG
GTGGCGGTACCCTGTTGGCTAGCCGTGACGACAGCACCTTGAAGACCGGTGTCCCGATGGCGCCGTATAA
TTCAGGTACTATCAGCGGCGTGAACGTACCACAGATGATTATCGGCGGTTCCAACGATAGTATCGCGCCG
GTTTCCTCTATGGCTCGTCCATTCTACAACAACAT
Features (pLannotate 1.2.2; 18 found; start..end, strand, type, name):
    221..238     +  CDS            9xHis (fragment): 9xHis affinity tag
    248..297     +  CDS            SET1 (fragment): solubility-enhancement tag derived from T7 phage gene 10B
    305..352     +  terminator     T7 terminator: transcription terminator for bacteriophage T7 RNA polymerase
    389..817     +  rep_origin     f1 ori (sequence partly withheld): f1 bacteriophage origin of replication; arrow indicates direction of (+) strand synthesis
    870..974     +  promoter       AmpR promoter: bla
    975..1835    +  CDS            AmpR: β-lactamase; bla; confers resistance to ampicillin, carbenicillin, and related antibiotics
   2006..2594    +  rep_origin     ori: high-copy-number ColE1/pMB1/pBR322/pUC origin of replication
   2780..2919    -  misc_feature   bom: basis of mobility region from pBR322
   3021..3212    -  CDS            rop: Rop protein, which maintains plasmids at low copy number; rop
   3229..3609    +  CDS            YPB1_ECOLX: Protein predicted: Swiss-Prot protein existence level 4. From Escherichia coli.
   3681..3972    -  CDS            TcR (fragment): tetracycline efflux protein; tet; confers resistance to tetracycline
   3987..4008    -  protein_bind   CAP binding site: CAP binding activates transcription in the presence of cAMP. E. coli catabolite activator protein
   4021..5103    -  CDS            lacI: lac repressor; lacI; The lac repressor binds to the lac operator to inhibit transcription in E. coli. This inhibition can be relieved by adding lactose or isopropyl-β-D-thiogalactopyranoside (IPTG).
   5104..5181    -  promoter       lacI promoter: lacI
   5189..5468    -  CDS            TcR (fragment): tetracycline efflux protein; tet; confers resistance to tetracycline
   5490..5508    +  promoter       T7 promoter: promoter for bacteriophage T7 RNA polymerase
   5509..5533    +  protein_bind   lac operator: The lac repressor binds to the lac operator to inhibit transcription in E. coli. This inhibition can be relieved by adding lactose or isopropyl-β-D-thiogalactopyranoside (IPTG). lac repressor encoded by lacI
   5548..5570    +  RBS            RBS: efficient ribosome binding site from bacteriophage T7 gene 10 (Olins and Rangwala, 1989)
