[The description below was written by a language model from this plasmid's Addgene catalogue record and pLannotate feature annotations shown in this document.]
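Description:
pEE049 is a bacterial expression plasmid built on the pET21b(+) backbone, carrying a codon-optimized 777 bp open reading frame for a putative thermophilic poly(ethylene terephthalate) (PET) hydrolase from an uncultured Deltaproteobacteria bacterium, designated candidate "505" in the depositors' enzyme set. The insert was placed between the NdeI and XhoI sites, so it is translated from the vector's start codon and reads through into the backbone-encoded C-terminal 6xHis tag. The automated annotation picks this tag up as a partial "9xHis" match. The insert itself is not annotated in the feature table, but it fits the unannotated gap that spans the circular origin, between the ribosome binding site and the His tag.

Expression follows the standard pET arrangement. A T7 promoter is followed immediately by a lac operator and the strong T7 gene 10 ribosome binding site, and a T7 terminator lies downstream of the tag. The plasmid also carries lacI under its own promoter, so transcription stays repressed until it is induced with IPTG in a host that supplies T7 RNA polymerase. Propagation in E. coli relies on a pBR322-type ColE1 origin with the associated bom and rop elements, although the record lists the plasmid as high copy. Selection is by ampicillin through the β-lactamase gene. An f1 origin is also present, allowing single-stranded DNA production. The short tetracycline-resistance fragments, the SET1 hit and the predicted E. coli protein are backbone remnants or annotation artefacts rather than functional parts.

The construct is intended for recombinant production and His-tag affinity purification of this candidate enzyme, as part of a survey of natural sequence diversity for thermotolerant PET hydrolase scaffolds.
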