Addgene plasmid #176806: pEE049
Purpose: Encodes codon optimized putative thermophilic PET hydrolase enzyme for bacterial expression
Depositing lab: Gregg Beckham. Depositing organization: National Laboratory of the Rockies (NLR). Publication: Sourcing thermotolerant poly(ethylene terephthalate) hydrolase scaffolds from natural diversity. Erickson E, Gado JE, Avilan L, Bratti F, Brizendine RK, Cox PA, Gill R, Graham R, Kim DJ, Konig G, Michener WE, Poudel S, Ramirez KJ, Shakespeare TJ, Zahn M, Boyd ES, Payne CM, DuBois JL, Pickford AR, Beckham GT, McGeehan JE. Nat Commun. 2022 Dec 21;13(1):7850. doi: 10.1038/s41467-022-35237-x. PubMed 36543766.
Backbone
  Vector backbone: pET21b(+)
  Backbone manufacturer: EMD Biosciences
  Backbone size w/o insert (bp): 5366
  Vector type: Bacterial Expression
Growth in bacteria
  Bacterial resistance: Ampicillin, 100 μg/mL
  Growth temperature: 37°C
  Growth strain: DH5alpha
  Copy number: High Copy
Gene/Insert
  Gene/Insert name: 505 (alt name: Deltaproteobacteria bacterium OGP67040.1)
  Species: Deltaproteobacteria bacterium
  Insert size (bp): 777
  Promoter: T7
  Tag / fusion protein: 6xHis (C terminal on backbone)
  Cloning method: Restriction Enzyme; 5′ cloning site NdeI (unknown if destroyed); 3′ cloning site XhoI (unknown if destroyed)
  Sequencing primers: 5′ T7 For; 3′ T7 Rev
Terms and licenses: Academic/Nonprofit Terms; Industry Terms: Not Available to Industry
Depositor comments: Accession Number OGP67040.1
How to cite: pEE049 was a gift from Gregg Beckham (Addgene plasmid # 176806 ; http://n2t.net/addgene:176806 ; RRID:Addgene_176806)
