>Addgene plasmid #176806 | pEE049 | depositor partial sequence | sequence record 342667 | Insert (including NdeI and XhoI sites)
CATATGGTGGAAATCGGCCCAGCACCGACCTCCACCTCGCTGAACAGTGACGGCTCCTTCGCTGTGTCAT
CTGCGTCTGTGAGCTCGTCTGCATGCGGCTCCGGTTGCGCTGGTGGTACTGTATACTACCCGAACACTGC
TGGCAGCTACGGTGTGATCGCGGTTTGTCCGGGCTTCACCAATACCTCCAGTGCCATCTCCTGGTTTGCA
CGTCGCATGGCTACTCACGGTTTCGTCACTATCGCAATGAACACCAACTCCCGTTATGACTTTCCAGCAA
GTCGCGCTACCCAGCTGCGTGCGGTTCTGAATTACCTGGTGAACAGCTCTAGCAGCACGATTCGTTCCCG
TATCCGCTCCGCAGATCGTGGTGTGTCTGGTTATTCCATGGGCGGTGGCGGTACCCTGTTGGCTAGCCGT
GACGACAGCACCTTGAAGACCGGTGTCCCGATGGCGCCGTATAATTCAGGTACTATCAGCGGCGTGAACG
TACCACAGATGATTATCGGCGGTTCCAACGATAGTATCGCGCCGGTTTCCTCTATGGCTCGTCCATTCTA
CAACAACATCCCGTCTACCGTGAAAAAAGCACTGGCGGTTCTGAATGGCGCATCTCACCTGACGTTCACC
TCCTATGACGAACGTGCGGCGCGCTACGGTGTTGCGTTCGCGAAACGCTTCGCTGACGGTGACACCCGTT
ATACTCCATTCCTGTGTGGCGCTGAACACACAGCTTACGCAACTTCATCTCGTTTCACGGAATACAGTAG
CAATTGCCCGTATCTCGAG
